Addgene plasmid #125205: pSBbi-Pur-LPAR
Purpose: SB-transposon plasmid for stable expression of lipid raft-targeted FRET-based kinase activity reporter with EV spacer, with AarI cassette for cloning of a kinase-target peptide
Depositing lab: Eric Davis. Depositing organization: University of Texas MD Anderson Cancer Center.
Backbone
  Vector backbone: pSBbi-Pur
  Backbone manufacturer: Addgene plasmid # 60523
  Backbone size w/o insert (bp): 5661
  Vector type: Mammalian Expression ; Transposon
  Selectable markers: Puromycin
Growth in bacteria
  Bacterial resistance: Ampicillin, 100 μg/mL
  Growth temperature: 37°C
  Growth strain: DH5alpha
  Copy number: High Copy
Gene/Insert
  Gene/Insert name: Lyn-Phospho-Activity-Reporter, Empty
  Species: Synthetic
  Insert size (bp): 2373
  Promoter: EF1a/RPBSA
  Cloning method: Restriction Enzyme; 5′ cloning site SfiI (not destroyed); 3′ cloning site SfiI (not destroyed)
  Sequencing primers: 5′ GCCTCAGACAGTGGTTCAAAG; 3′ AGGCACAGTCGAGGCTGAT
Terms and licenses: Academic/Nonprofit Terms; Industry Terms: Not Available to Industry
Depositor comments: Targeted to membrane by lipid raft-targeting peptide (GCIKSKRKD) derived from human kinase LYN.
How to cite: pSBbi-Pur-LPAR was a gift from Eric Davis (Addgene plasmid # 125205 ; http://n2t.net/addgene:125205 ; RRID:Addgene_125205)
