[The description below was written by a language model from this plasmid's Addgene catalogue record and pLannotate feature annotations shown in this document.]
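Description:
pSBbi-Pur-LPAR is a Sleeping Beauty transposon plasmid for mammalian expression, built on the pSBbi-Pur backbone and intended for making stable cell lines that carry a membrane-targeted FRET kinase activity reporter. In bacteria it is maintained through a high-copy ColE1/pUC-type origin and an ampicillin resistance gene. In mammalian cells, integrants are selected with puromycin. The two sequence records (depositor and sequencing-derived, both 8,031 nt) show the same features in a different circular register. Neither annotation calls out the transposon inverted repeats or the RPBSA promoter, although the catalogue entry lists the promoter arrangement as EF1a/RPBSA. This fits the bidirectional layout, with the puromycin N-acetyltransferase gene lying upstream of, and in the opposite orientation to, the EF-1α promoter and ending in a rabbit β-globin polyadenylation signal.

The synthetic insert, cloned between two retained SfiI sites, is the "Lyn-Phospho-Activity-Reporter, Empty". It is driven by the EF-1α promoter and terminated by a bGH poly(A) signal. The annotated reading frame contains mCerulean3 as the cyan donor, followed by a fragment of yeast RAD53, which presumably serves as the phosphopeptide-binding domain, then an unannotated stretch that would hold the EV spacer and cloning cassette, and finally cp173Venus as the yellow acceptor. A short peptide derived from human LYN kinase directs the sensor to lipid rafts at the membrane. The plasmid is an empty scaffold: an AarI cassette lets the user insert a kinase substrate peptide of choice. In sensors of this design, phosphorylation of that peptide and its capture by the binding domain alter FRET between the two fluorophores, reporting kinase activity locally.
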