Features (pLannotate 1.2.2; 14 found; start..end, strand, type, name):
      1..31      +  rep_origin     M13 ori (fragment): M13 bacteriophage origin of replication; arrow indicates direction of (+) strand synthesis
     32..82      -  misc_feature   bom (fragment): basis of mobility region from pBR322
    109..213     +  promoter       AmpR promoter: bla
    214..1074    +  CDS            AmpR: β-lactamase; bla; confers resistance to ampicillin, carbenicillin, and related antibiotics
   1245..1833    +  rep_origin     ori: high-copy-number ColE1/pMB1/pBR322/pUC origin of replication
   2396..2451    -  polyA_signal   β-globin poly(A) signal: rabbit β-globin polyadenylation signal (Gil and Proudfoot, 1987)
   2522..2602    -  CDS            HBB (fragment): HBB_PONPY - Experimental evidence at transcript level: Swiss-Prot protein existence level 2. Involved in oxygen transport from the lung to the various peripheral tissues. From Pongo pygmaeus (Bornean orangutan).
   2616..3215    -  CDS            PuroR: puromycin N-acetyltransferase; pac from Streptomyces alboniger; confers resistance to puromycin
   3848..5029    +  promoter       EF-1α promoter: strong constitutive promoter for human elongation factor EF-1α
   5103..5819    +  CDS            mCerulean3: mCerulean3 is a basic (constitutively fluorescent) cyan fluorescent protein published in 2011, derived from Aequorea victoria. It is reported to be a somewhat slowly-maturing monomer with very low acid sensitivity.
   5829..6251    +  CDS            RAD53 (fragment): RAD53_YEAST - Also known as MEC2, SAD1, SPK1. Experimental evidence at protein level: Swiss-Prot protein existence level 1. Controls S-phase checkpoint as well as G1 and G2 DNA damage checkpoints. Phosphorylates proteins on serine, threonine, and tyrosine. Prevents entry into anaphase and mitotic exit after DNA damage via regulation of the Polo kinase CDC5. Seems to be involved in the phosphorylation of RPH1. From Saccharomyces cerevisiae (strain ATCC 204508 / S288c) (Baker's yeast).
   6693..7424    +  CDS            cp173Venus: circularly permuted form of the Venus yellow fluorescent protein (Nagai et al., 2004) efficient FRET acceptor for CFP
   7484..7708    +  polyA_signal   bGH poly(A) signal: bovine growth hormone polyadenylation signal
   7712..7733    +  promoter       SV40 promoter (fragment): SV40 enhancer and early promoter
>Addgene plasmid #125205 | pSBbi-Pur-LPAR | depositor full sequence | sequence record 239450 | Full Sequence
AATTTTAACAAAATATTAACGCTTACAATTTCCTGATGCGGTATTTTCTCCTTACGCATCTGTGCGGTAT
TTCACACCGCATCAGGTGGCACTTTTCGGGGAAATGTGCGCGGAACCCCTATTTGTTTATTTTTCTAAAT
ACATTCAAATATGTATCCGCTCATGAGACAATAACCCTGATAAATGCTTCAATAATATTGAAAAAGGAAG
AGTATGAGTATTCAACATTTCCGTGTCGCCCTTATTCCCTTTTTTGCGGCATTTTGCCTTCCTGTTTTTG
CTCACCCAGAAACGCTGGTGAAAGTAAAAGATGCTGAAGATCAGTTGGGTGCACGAGTGGGTTACATCGA
ACTGGATCTCAACAGCGGTAAGATCCTTGAGAGTTTTCGCCCCGAAGAACGTTTTCCAATGATGAGCACT
TTTAAAGTTCTGCTATGTGGCGCGGTATTATCCCGTATTGACGCCGGGCAAGAGCAACTCGGTCGCCGCA
TACACTATTCTCAGAATGACTTGGTTGAGTACTCACCAGTCACAGAAAAGCATCTTACGGATGGCATGAC
AGTAAGAGAATTATGCAGTGCTGCCATAACCATGAGTGATAACACTGCGGCCAACTTACTTCTGACAACG
ATCGGAGGACCGAAGGAGCTAACCGCTTTTTTGCACAACATGGGGGATCATGTAACTCGCCTTGATCGTT
GGGAACCGGAGCTGAATGAAGCCATACCAAACGACGAGCGTGACACCACGATGCCTGTAGCAATGGCAAC
AACGTTGCGCAAACTATTAACTGGCGAACTACTTACTCTAGCTTCCCGGCAACAATTAATAGACTGGATG
GAGGCGGATAAAGTTGCAGGACCACTTCTGCGCTCGGCCCTTCCGGCTGGCTGGTTTATTGCTGATAAAT
CTGGAGCCGGTGAGCGTGGGTCTCGCGGTATCATTGCAGCACTGGGGCCAGATGGTAAGCCCTCCCGTAT
CGTAGTTATCTACACGACGGGGAGTCAGGCAACTATGGATGAACGAAATAGACAGATCGCTGAGATAGGT
GCCTCACTGATTAAGCATTGGTAACTGTCAGACCAAGTTTACTCATATATACTTTAGATTGATTTAAAAC
TTCATTTTTAATTTAAAAGGATCTAGGTGAAGATCCTTTTTGATAATCTCATGACCAAAATCCCTTAACG
TGAGTTTTCGTTCCACTGAGCGTCAGACCCCGTAGAAAAGATCAAAGGATCTTCTTGAGATCCTTTTTTT
CTGCGCGTAATCTGCTGCTTGCAAACAAAAAAACCACCGCTACCAGCGGTGGTTTGTTTGCCGGATCAAG
AGCTACCAACTCTTTTTCCGAAGGTAACTGGCTTCAGCAGAGCGCAGATACCAAATACTGTTCTTCTAGT
GTAGCCGTAGTTAGGCCACCACTTCAAGAACTCTGTAGCACCGCCTACATACCTCGCTCTGCTAATCCTG
TTACCAGTGGCTGCTGCCAGTGGCGATAAGTCGTGTCTTACCGGGTTGGACTCAAGACGATAGTTACCGG
ATAAGGCGCAGCGGTCGGGCTGAACGGGGGGTTCGTGCACACAGCCCAGCTTGGAGCGAACGACCTACAC
CGAACTGAGATACCTACAGCGTGAGCTATGAGAAAGCGCCACGCTTCCCGAAGGGAGAAAGGCGGACAGG
TATCCGGTAAGCGGCAGGGTCGGAACAGGAGAGCGCACGAGGGAGCTTCCAGGGGGAAACGCCTGGTATC
TTTATAGTCCTGTCGGGTTTCGCCACCTCTGACTTGAGCGTCGATTTTTGTGATGCTCGTCAGGGGGGCG
GAGCCTATGGAAAAACGCCAGCAACGCGGCCTTTTTACGGTTCCTGGCCTTTTGCTGGCCTTTTGCTCAC
ATGTTCTTTCCTGCGTTATCCCCTGATTCTGTGGATAACCGTATTACCGCCTTTGAGTGAGCTGATACCG
CTCGCCGCAGCCGAACGACCGAGCGCAGCGAGTCAGTGAGCGAGGAAGCGGATCCCTATACAGTTGAAGT
CGGAAGTTTACATACACCTTAGCCAAATACATTTAAACTCACTTTTTCACAATTCCTGACATTTAATCCT
AGTAAAAATTCCCTGTCTTAGGTCAGTTAGGATCACCACTTTATTTTAAGAATGTGAAATATCAGAATAA
TAGTAGAGAGAATGATTCATTTCAGCTTTTATTTCTTTCATCACATTCCCAGTGGGTCAGAAGTTTACAT
ACACTCGACTCCTCTGCAGAATGCGGCGATGTTTCGGTAAGGGGTCCCGAGTAGCTAGTTCATGGCAGCC
AGCATATGGCATATGTTGCCAAACTCTAAACCAAATACTCATTCTGATGTTTTAAATGATTTGCCCTCCC
ATATGTCCTTCCGAGTGAGAGACACAAAAAATTCCAACACACTATTGCAATGAAAATAAATTTCCTTTAT
TAGCCAGAAGTCAGATGCTCAAGGGGCTTCATGATGTCCCCATAATTTTTGGCAGAGGGAAAAAGATCTC
AGTGGTATTTGTGAGCCAGGGCATTGGCCACACCAGCCACCACCTTCTGATAGGCAGCCTGCACCTGAGG
AGTGAATTCACGACAGGCCTTCGAATCAGGCACCGGGCTTGCGGGTCATGCACCAGGTGCGCGGTCCTTC
GGGCACCTCGACGTCGGCGGTGACGGTGAAGCCGAGCCGCTCGTAGAAGGGGAGGTTGCGGGGCGCGGAG
GTCTCCAGGAAGGCGGGCACCCCGGCGCGCTCGGCCGCCTCCACTCCGGGGAGCACGACGGCGCTGCCCA
GACCCTTGCCCTGGTGGTCGGGCGAGACGCCGACGGTGGCCAGGAACCACGCGGGCTCCTTGGGCCGGTG
CGGCGCCAGGAGGCCTTCCATCTGTTGCTGCGCGGCCAGCCGGGAACCGCTCAACTCGGCCATGCGCGGG
CCGATCTCGGCGAACACCGCCCCCGCTTCGACGCTCTCCGGCGTGGTCCAGACCGCCACCGCGGCGCCGT
CGTCCGCGACCCACACCTTGCCGATGTCGAGCCCGACGCGCGTGAGGAAGAGTTCTTGCAGCTCGGTGAC
CCGCTCGATGTGGCGGTCCGGATCGACGGTGTGGCGCGTGGCGGGGTAGTCGGCGAACGCGGCGGCGAGG
GTGCGTACGGCCCTGGGGACGTCGTCGCGGGTGGCGAGGCGCACCGTGGGCTTGTACTCGGTCATGGTGG
CCTCAGGTGCAGAGGTTTCTACAGGGAAAGAGAGAAAGGCTACAGTTAGTTTGCTGTGATGATGCTAAGT
GCCGAGGTCAGATGTCTATGGATTGTACACGGAATCCCAACGCAGGAACCAAAAAACACTCACCCAAAAA
AATGGCGCTAAGGCCGAGAGAAAGGCGAAGTTCCGTCTACGGCTATATACCTTGAAACAGGGGCGGCAGA
AGTGACGCAACGCGGTTGCGCGGACGGCTTCCTGTGTTTTCATTGGTCGAAGCGTTCTGCGCGTGCGCAG
AGATTCCCCAGGGAAGGCGGGCCCTCTTCCGAATGTCCAATCCGGACATTCTTCCGGTTGGACCTCCGCG
GTCAGCGCTGTGCCCGGCGAGAGATCACGTGGGGCGCGGAGGCGGTGCTGCTGGGGCACGGCCGTCCAGC
CTCGGCGGCCATATTTTTGAGGGGCTGTTCATCTCGTTCACACGCTCTGTCCGCCATGTTTGTGAGTGGA
AGCGCCATTACCCCTTCAAGCGACTGAAGGCTGCAGGGCCTCTGGTGGCCCGCATGGGGAGACCAGACCC
GCCAGGCCCGCCTTTCCGCACTCAGTCCGGGCTTACTTTATTTTGTGAGACAGGGTCTCGCCTAGAGGCT
CCGGTGCCCGTCAGTGGGCAGAGCGCACATCGCCCACAGTCCCCGAGAAGTTGGGGGGAGGGGTCGGCAA
TTGAACCGGTGCCTAGAGAAGGTGGCGCGGGGTAAACTGGGAAAGTGATGTCGTGTACTGGCTCCGCCTT
TTTCCCGAGGGTGGGGGAGAACCGTATATAAGTGCAGTAGTCGCCGTGAACGTTCTTTTTCGCAACGGGT
TTGCCGCCAGAACACAGGTAAGTGCCGTGTGTGGTTCCCGCGGGCCTGGCCTCTTTACGGGTTATGGCCC
TTGCGTGCCTTGAATTACTTCCACGCCCCTGGCTGCAGTACGTGATTCTTGATCCCGAGCTTCGGGTTGG
AAGTGGGTGGGAGAGTTCGAGGCCTTGCGCTTAAGGAGCCCCTTCGCCTCGTGCTTGAGTTGAGGCTTGG
CCTGGGCGCTGGGGCCGCCGCGTGCGAATCTGGTGGCACCTTCGCGCCTGTCTCGCTGCTTTCGATAAGT
CTCTAGCCATTTAAAATTTTTGATGACCTGCTGCGACGCTTTTTTTCTGGCAAGATAGTCTTGTAAATGC
GGGCCAAGATCTGCACACTGGTATTTCGGTTTTTGGGGCCGCGGGCGGCGACGGGGCCCGTGCGTCCCAG
CGCACATGTTCGGCGAGGCGGGGCCTGCGAGCGCGGCCACCGAGAATCGGACGGGGGTAGTCTCAAGCTG
GCCGGCCTGCTCTGGTGCCTGGCCTCGCGCCGCCGTGTATCGCCCCGCCCTGGGCGGCAAGGCTGGCCCG
GTCGGCACCAGTTGCGTGAGCGGAAAGATGGCCGCTTCCCGGCCCTGCTGCAGGGAGCTCAAAATGGAGG
ACGCGGCGCTCGGGAGAGCGGGCGGGTGAGTCACCCACACAAAGGAAAAGGGCCTTTCCGTCCTCAGCCG
TCGCTTCATGTGACTCCACGGAGTACCGGGCGCCGTCCAGGCACCTCGATTAGTTCTCGAGCTTTTGGAG
TACGTCGTCTTTAGGTTGGGGGGAGGGGTTTTATGCGATGGAGTTTCCCCATACTGAGTGGGTGGAGACT
GAAGTTAGGCCAGCTTGGCACTTGATGTAATTCTCCTTGGAATTTGCCCTTTTTGAGTTTGGATCTTGGT
TCATTCTCAAGCCTCAGACAGTGGTTCAAAGTTTTTTTCTTCCATTTAAGGTGTCGTGAAAACTACCCCA
AGCTGGCCTCTGAGGCCACCATGGGGTGCATTAAGTCTAAGCGGAAGGACAAAAAGGATCCCATGGTGAG
CAAGGGCGAGGAGCTGTTCACCGGGGTGGTGCCCATCCTGGTCGAGCTGGACGGCGACGTAAACGGCCAC
AAGTTCAGCGTGTCCGGCGAGGGCGAGGGCGATGCCACCTACGGCAAGCTGACCCTGAAGTTCATCTGCA
CCACCGGCAAGCTGCCCGTGCCCTGGCCCACCCTCGTGACCACCCTGAGCTGGGGCGTGCAGTGCTTCGC
CCGCTACCCCGACCACATGAAGCAGCACGACTTCTTCAAGTCCGCCATGCCCGAAGGCTACGTCCAGGAG
CGCACCATCTTCTTCAAGGACGACGGCAACTACAAGACCCGCGCCGAGGTGAAGTTCGAGGGCGACACCC
TGGTGAACCGCATCGAGCTGAAGGGCATCGACTTCAAGGAGGACGGCAACATCCTGGGGCACAAGCTGGA
GTACAACGCCATCCACGGCAACGTCTATATCACCGCCGACAAGCAGAAGAACGGCATCAAGGCCAACTTC
GGCCTCAACTGCAACATCGAGGACGGCAGCGTGCAGCTCGCCGACCACTACCAGCAGAACACCCCCATCG
GCGACGGCCCCGTGCTGCTGCCCGACAACCACTACCTGAGCACCCAGTCCAAGCTGAGCAAAGACCCCAA
CGAGAAGCGCGATCACATGGTCCTGCTGGAGTTCGTGACCGCCGCCGGGATCACTCTCGGCATGGACGAG
CTGTACAAGCGCATGCATAAGTTTTCTCAAGAACAGATCGGCGAAAACATTGTGTGCAGGGTCATTTGTA
CCACGGGTCAAATTCCCATCCGAGATTTGTCAGCTGATATTTCACAAGTGCTTAAGGAAAAACGATCCAT
AAAGAAAGTTTGGACATTTGGTAGAAACCCAGCCTGTGACTATCATTTAGGAAACATTTCAAGACTGTCA
AATAAGCATTTCCAAATACTACTAGGAGAAGACGGTAACCTTTTATTGAATGACATTTCCACTAATGGGA
CCTGGTTAAATGGGCAAAAAGTCGAGAAGAACAGCAATCAGTTACTGTCTCAAGGTGATGAAATAACCGT
TGGTGTAGGCGTGGAATCAGATATTTTATCTCTGGTCATTTTCATAAACGACAAATTTAAGCAGTGCCTC
GAGCAGAACAAAGTTGATCGCTCTGCAGGTAAGCCAGGCAGCGGCGAGGGCAGCACCAAGGGCCTGGTCG
ACGGAACCTCTGCAGGAGGTTCCGCAGGGGGTTCCGCCGGAGGAAGCGCCGGTGGCTCTGCTGGCGGCTC
TGCTGGTGGGTCTGCCGGCGGATCTGCGGGAGGGAGTGCGGGTGGAAGCGCAGGAGGCAGTGCCGGGGGA
TCAGCGGGGGGAAGTGCCGGGGGTAGTGCTGGTGGCTCTGCAGGAGGTTCCGCAGGGGGTTCCGCCGGAG
GAAGCGCCGGTGGCTCTGCTGGCGGCTCTGCTGGTGGGTCTGCCGGCGGATCTGCGGGAGGGAGTGCGGG
TGGAAGCGCAGGAGGCAGTGCCGGGGGATCAGCGGGAGGAAGTGCCGGGGGTAGTGCTGGTGGCAGCGGC
GTCGACAGTAGCAGGTGTGAATCACCTGCTACTGAGCTCATGGGCGGCGTGCAGCTCGCCGACCACTACC
AGCAGAACACCCCCATCGGCGACGGCCCCGTGCTGCTGCCCGACAACCACTACCTGAGCTACCAGTCCAA
GCTGAGCAAAGACCCCAACGAGAAGCGCGATCACATGGTCCTGCTGGAGTTCGTGACCGCCGCCGGGATC
ACTCTCGGCATGGACGAGCTGTACAAGGGAGGTACCGGTGGATCTATGGTGAGCAAGGGCGAGGAGCTGT
TCACCGGGGTGGTGCCCATCCTGGTCGAGCTGGACGGCGACGTAAACGGCCACAAGTTCAGCGTGTCCGG
CGAGGGCGAGGGCGATGCCACCTACGGCAAGCTGACCCTGAAGCTGATCTGCACCACCGGCAAGCTGCCC
GTGCCCTGGCCCACCCTCGTGACCACCCTGGGCTACGGCCTTCAGTGCTTCGCCCGCTACCCCGACCACA
TGAAGCAGCACGACTTCTTCAAGTCCGCCATGCCCGAAGGCTACGTCCAGGAGCGCACCATCTTCTTCAA
GGACGACGGCAACTACAAGACCCGCGCCGAGGTGAAGTTCGAGGGCGACACCCTGGTGAACCGCATCGAG
CTGAAGGGCATCGACTTCAAGGAGGACGGCAACATCCTGGGGCACAAGCTGGAGTACAACTACAACAGCC
ACAACGTCTATATCACCGCCGACAAGCAGAAGAACGGCATCAAGGCCAACTTCAAGATCCGCCACAACAT
CGAGTAAGGCCTGTCAGGCCAAGCTTGGGGATCAATTCTCTAGAGCTCGCTGATCAGCCTCGACTGTGCC
TTCTAGTTGCCAGCCATCTGTTGTTTGCCCCTCCCCCGTGCCTTCCTTGACCCTGGAAGGTGCCACTCCC
ACTGTCCTTTCCTAATAAAATGAGGAAATTGCATCGCATTGTCTGAGTAGGTGTCATTCTATTCTGGGGG
GTGGGGTGGGGCAGGACAGCAAGGGGGAGGATTGGGAAGACAATAGCAGGCATGCTGGGGATGCGGTGGG
CTCTATGGCTTCTGAGGCGGAAAGAACCAGCTGGGCCTACTAGATAGCGGACCCCTTACCGAAACATCGC
CGCATTCTGCAGAGGAGTCGAACTTAGTGTATGTAAACTTCTGACCCACTGGAATTGTGATACAGTGAAT
TATAAGTGAAATAATCTGTCTGTAAACAATTGTTGGAAAAATGACTTGTGTCATGCACAAAGTAGATGTC
CTAACTGACTTGCCAAAACTATTGTTTGTTAACAAGAAATTTGTGGAGTAGTTGAAAAACGAGTTTTAAT
GACTCCAACTTAAGTGTATGTAAACTTCCGACTTCAACTGTATAGGGATCC
