Features (pLannotate 1.2.2; 14 found; start..end, strand, type, name):
      1..1182    +  promoter       EF-1α promoter: strong constitutive promoter for human elongation factor EF-1α
   1256..1972    +  CDS            mCerulean3: mCerulean3 is a basic (constitutively fluorescent) cyan fluorescent protein published in 2011, derived from Aequorea victoria. It is reported to be a somewhat slowly-maturing monomer with very low acid sensitivity.
   1982..2404    +  CDS            RAD53 (fragment): RAD53_YEAST - Also known as MEC2, SAD1, SPK1. Experimental evidence at protein level: Swiss-Prot protein existence level 1. Controls S-phase checkpoint as well as G1 and G2 DNA damage checkpoints. Phosphorylates proteins on serine, threonine, and tyrosine. Prevents entry into anaphase and mitotic exit after DNA damage via regulation of the Polo kinase CDC5. Seems to be involved in the phosphorylation of RPH1. From Saccharomyces cerevisiae (strain ATCC 204508 / S288c) (Baker's yeast).
   2846..3577    +  CDS            cp173Venus: circularly permuted form of the Venus yellow fluorescent protein (Nagai et al., 2004) efficient FRET acceptor for CFP
   3637..3861    +  polyA_signal   bGH poly(A) signal: bovine growth hormone polyadenylation signal
   3865..3886    +  promoter       SV40 promoter (fragment): SV40 enhancer and early promoter
   4185..4215    +  rep_origin     M13 ori (fragment): M13 bacteriophage origin of replication; arrow indicates direction of (+) strand synthesis
   4216..4266    -  misc_feature   bom (fragment): basis of mobility region from pBR322
   4293..4397    +  promoter       AmpR promoter: bla
   4398..5258    +  CDS            AmpR: β-lactamase; bla; confers resistance to ampicillin, carbenicillin, and related antibiotics
   5429..6017    +  rep_origin     ori: high-copy-number ColE1/pMB1/pBR322/pUC origin of replication
   6580..6635    -  polyA_signal   β-globin poly(A) signal: rabbit β-globin polyadenylation signal (Gil and Proudfoot, 1987)
   6706..6786    -  CDS            HBB (fragment): HBB_PONPY - Experimental evidence at transcript level: Swiss-Prot protein existence level 2. Involved in oxygen transport from the lung to the various peripheral tissues. From Pongo pygmaeus (Bornean orangutan).
   6800..7399    -  CDS            PuroR: puromycin N-acetyltransferase; pac from Streptomyces alboniger; confers resistance to puromycin
>Addgene plasmid #125205 | pSBbi-Pur-LPAR | addgene full sequence | sequence record 243607 | Addgene NGS Result
GCTCCGGTGCCCGTCAGTGGGCAGAGCGCACATCGCCCACAGTCCCCGAGAAGTTGGGGGGAGGGGTCGG
CAATTGAACCGGTGCCTAGAGAAGGTGGCGCGGGGTAAACTGGGAAAGTGATGTCGTGTACTGGCTCCGC
CTTTTTCCCGAGGGTGGGGGAGAACCGTATATAAGTGCAGTAGTCGCCGTGAACGTTCTTTTTCGCAACG
GGTTTGCCGCCAGAACACAGGTAAGTGCCGTGTGTGGTTCCCGCGGGCCTGGCCTCTTTACGGGTTATGG
CCCTTGCGTGCCTTGAATTACTTCCACGCCCCTGGCTGCAGTACGTGATTCTTGATCCCGAGCTTCGGGT
TGGAAGTGGGTGGGAGAGTTCGAGGCCTTGCGCTTAAGGAGCCCCTTCGCCTCGTGCTTGAGTTGAGGCC
TGGCTTGGGCGCTGGGGCCGCCGCGTGCGAATCTGGTGGCACCTTCGCGCCTGTCTCGCTGCTTTCGATA
AGTCTCTAGCCATTTAAAATTTTTGATGACCTGCTGCGACGCTTTTTTTCTGGCAAGATAGTCTTGTAAA
TGCGGGCCAAGATCTGCACACTGGTATTTCGGTTTTTGGGGCCGCGGGCGGCGACGGGGCCCGTGCGTCC
CAGCGCACATGTTCGGCGAGGCGGGGCCTGCGAGCGCGGCCACCGAGAATCGGACGGGGGTAGTCTCAAG
CTGGCCGGCCTGCTCTGGTGCCTGGCCTCGCGCCGCCGTGTATCGCCCCGCCCTGGGCGGCAAGGCTGGC
CCGGTCGGCACCAGTTGCGTGAGCGGAAAGATGGCCGCTTCCCGGCCCTGCTGCAGGGAGCTCAAAATGG
AGGACGCGGCGCTCGGGAGAGCGGGCGGGTGAGTCACCCACACAAAGGAAAAGGGCCTTTCCGTCCTCAG
CCGTCGCTTCATGTGACTCCACGGAGTACCGGGCGCCGTCCAGGCACCTCGATTAGTTCTCGAGCTTTTG
GAGTACGTCGTCTTTAGGTTGGGGGGAGGGGTTTTATGCGATGGAGTTTCCCCATACTGAGTGGGTGGAG
ACTGAAGTTAGGCCAGCTTGGCACTTGATGTAATTCTCCTTGGAATTTGCCCTTTTTGAGTTTGGATCTT
GGTTCATTCTCAAGCCTCAGACAGTGGTTCAAAGTTTTTTTCTTCCATTTAAGGTGTCGTGAAAACTACC
CCAAGCTGGCCTCTGAGGCCACCATGGGGTGCATTAAGTCTAAGCGGAAGGACAAAAAGGATCCCATGGT
GAGCAAGGGCGAGGAGCTGTTCACCGGGGTGGTGCCCATCCTGGTCGAGCTGGACGGCGACGTAAACGGC
CACAAGTTCAGCGTGTCCGGCGAGGGCGAGGGCGATGCCACCTACGGCAAGCTGACCCTGAAGTTCATCT
GCACCACCGGCAAGCTGCCCGTGCCCTGGCCCACCCTCGTGACCACCCTGAGCTGGGGCGTGCAGTGCTT
CGCCCGCTACCCCGACCACATGAAGCAGCACGACTTCTTCAAGTCCGCCATGCCCGAAGGCTACGTCCAG
GAGCGCACCATCTTCTTCAAGGACGACGGCAACTACAAGACCCGCGCCGAGGTGAAGTTCGAGGGCGACA
CCCTGGTGAACCGCATCGAGCTGAAGGGCATCGACTTCAAGGAGGACGGCAACATCCTGGGGCACAAGCT
GGAGTACAACGCCATCCACGGCAACGTCTATATCACCGCCGACAAGCAGAAGAACGGCATCAAGGCCAAC
TTCGGCCTCAACTGCAACATCGAGGACGGCAGCGTGCAGCTCGCCGACCACTACCAGCAGAACACCCCCA
TCGGCGACGGCCCCGTGCTGCTGCCCGACAACCACTACCTGAGCACCCAGTCCAAGCTGAGCAAAGACCC
CAACGAGAAGCGCGATCACATGGTCCTGCTGGAGTTCGTGACCGCCGCCGGGATCACTCTCGGCATGGAC
GAGCTGTACAAGCGCATGCATAAGTTTTCTCAAGAACAGATCGGCGAAAACATTGTGTGCAGGGTCATTT
GTACCACGGGTCAAATTCCCATCCGAGATTTGTCAGCTGATATTTCACAAGTGCTTAAGGAAAAACGATC
CATAAAGAAAGTTTGGACATTTGGTAGAAACCCAGCCTGTGACTATCATTTAGGAAACATTTCAAGACTG
TCAAATAAGCATTTCCAAATACTACTAGGAGAAGACGGTAACCTTTTATTGAATGACATTTCCACTAATG
GGACCTGGTTAAATGGGCAAAAAGTCGAGAAGAACAGCAATCAGTTACTGTCTCAAGGTGATGAAATAAC
CGTTGGTGTAGGCGTGGAATCAGATATTTTATCTCTGGTCATTTTCATAAACGACAAATTTAAGCAGTGC
CTCGAGCAGAACAAAGTTGATCGCTCTGCAGGTAAGCCAGGCAGCGGCGAGGGCAGCACCAAGGGCCTGG
TCGACGGAACCTCTGCAGGAGGTTCCGCAGGGGGTTCCGCCGGAGGAAGCGCCGGTGGCTCTGCTGGCGG
CTCTGCTGGTGGGTCTGCCGGCGGATCTGCGGGAGGGAGTGCGGGTGGAAGCGCAGGAGGCAGTGCCGGG
GGATCAGCGGGGGGAAGTGCCGGGGGTAGTGCTGGTGGCTCTGCAGGAGGTTCCGCAGGGGGTTCCGCCG
GAGGAAGCGCCGGTGGCTCTGCTGGCGGCTCTGCTGGTGGGTCTGCCGGCGGATCTGCGGGAGGGAGTGC
GGGTGGAAGCGCAGGAGGCAGTGCCGGGGGATCAGCGGGAGGAAGTGCCGGGGGTAGTGCTGGTGGCAGC
GGCGTCGACAGTAGCAGGTGTGAATCACCTGCTACTGAGCTCATGGGCGGCGTGCAGCTCGCCGACCACT
ACCAGCAGAACACCCCCATCGGCGACGGCCCCGTGCTGCTGCCCGACAACCACTACCTGAGCTACCAGTC
CAAGCTGAGCAAAGACCCCAACGAGAAGCGCGATCACATGGTCCTGCTGGAGTTCGTGACCGCCGCCGGG
ATCACTCTCGGCATGGACGAGCTGTACAAGGGAGGTACCGGTGGATCTATGGTGAGCAAGGGCGAGGAGC
TGTTCACCGGGGTGGTGCCCATCCTGGTCGAGCTGGACGGCGACGTAAACGGCCACAAGTTCAGCGTGTC
CGGCGAGGGCGAGGGCGATGCCACCTACGGCAAGCTGACCCTGAAGCTGATCTGCACCACCGGCAAGCTG
CCCGTGCCCTGGCCCACCCTCGTGACCACCCTGGGCTACGGCCTTCAGTGCTTCGCCCGCTACCCCGACC
ACATGAAGCAGCACGACTTCTTCAAGTCCGCCATGCCCGAAGGCTACGTCCAGGAGCGCACCATCTTCTT
CAAGGACGACGGCAACTACAAGACCCGCGCCGAGGTGAAGTTCGAGGGCGACACCCTGGTGAACCGCATC
GAGCTGAAGGGCATCGACTTCAAGGAGGACGGCAACATCCTGGGGCACAAGCTGGAGTACAACTACAACA
GCCACAACGTCTATATCACCGCCGACAAGCAGAAGAACGGCATCAAGGCCAACTTCAAGATCCGCCACAA
CATCGAGTAAGGCCTGTCAGGCCAAGCTTGGGGATCAATTCTCTAGAGCTCGCTGATCAGCCTCGACTGT
GCCTTCTAGTTGCCAGCCATCTGTTGTTTGCCCCTCCCCCGTGCCTTCCTTGACCCTGGAAGGTGCCACT
CCCACTGTCCTTTCCTAATAAAATGAGGAAATTGCATCGCATTGTCTGAGTAGGTGTCATTCTATTCTGG
GGGGTGGGGTGGGGCAGGACAGCAAGGGGGAGGATTGGGAAGACAATAGCAGGCATGCTGGGGATGCGGT
GGGCTCTATGGCTTCTGAGGCGGAAAGAACCAGCTGGGCCTACTAGATAGCGGACCCCTTACCGAAACAT
CGCCGCATTCTGCAGAGGAGTCGAACTTAGTGTATGTAAACTTCTGACCCACTGGAATTGTGATACAGTG
AATTATAAGTGAAATAATCTGTCTGTAAACAATTGTTGGAAAAATGACTTGTGTCATGCACAAAGTAGAT
GTCCTAACTGACTTGCCAAAACTATTGTTTGTTAACAAGAAATTTGTGGAGTAGTTGAAAAACGAGTTTT
AATGACTCCAACTTAAGTGTATGTAAACTTCCGACTTCAACTGTATAGGGATCCAATTTTAACAAAATAT
TAACGCTTACAATTTCCTGATGCGGTATTTTCTCCTTACGCATCTGTGCGGTATTTCACACCGCATCAGG
TGGCACTTTTCGGGGAAATGTGCGCGGAACCCCTATTTGTTTATTTTTCTAAATACATTCAAATATGTAT
CCGCTCATGAGACAATAACCCTGATAAATGCTTCAATAATATTGAAAAAGGAAGAGTATGAGTATTCAAC
ATTTCCGTGTCGCCCTTATTCCCTTTTTTGCGGCATTTTGCCTTCCTGTTTTTGCTCACCCAGAAACGCT
GGTGAAAGTAAAAGATGCTGAAGATCAGTTGGGTGCACGAGTGGGTTACATCGAACTGGATCTCAACAGC
GGTAAGATCCTTGAGAGTTTTCGCCCCGAAGAACGTTTTCCAATGATGAGCACTTTTAAAGTTCTGCTAT
GTGGCGCGGTATTATCCCGTATTGACGCCGGGCAAGAGCAACTCGGTCGCCGCATACACTATTCTCAGAA
TGACTTGGTTGAGTACTCACCAGTCACAGAAAAGCATCTTACGGATGGCATGACAGTAAGAGAATTATGC
AGTGCTGCCATAACCATGAGTGATAACACTGCGGCCAACTTACTTCTGACAACGATCGGAGGACCGAAGG
AGCTAACCGCTTTTTTGCACAACATGGGGGATCATGTAACTCGCCTTGATCGTTGGGAACCGGAGCTGAA
TGAAGCCATACCAAACGACGAGCGTGACACCACGATGCCTGTAGCAATGGCAACAACGTTGCGCAAACTA
TTAACTGGCGAACTACTTACTCTAGCTTCCCGGCAACAATTAATAGACTGGATGGAGGCGGATAAAGTTG
CAGGACCACTTCTGCGCTCGGCCCTTCCGGCTGGCTGGTTTATTGCTGATAAATCTGGAGCCGGTGAGCG
TGGGTCTCGCGGTATCATTGCAGCACTGGGGCCAGATGGTAAGCCCTCCCGTATCGTAGTTATCTACACG
ACGGGGAGTCAGGCAACTATGGATGAACGAAATAGACAGATCGCTGAAATAGGTGCCTCACTGATTAAGC
ATTGGTAACTGTCAGACCAAGTTTACTCATATATACTTTAGATTGATTTAAAACTTCATTTTTAATTTAA
AAGGATCTAGGTGAAGATCCTTTTTGATAATCTCATGACCAAAATCCCTTAACGTGAGTTTTCGTTCCAC
TGAGCGTCAGACCCCGTAGAAAAGATCAAAGGATCTTCTTGAGATCCTTTTTTTCTGCGCGTAATCTGCT
GCTTGCAAACAAAAAAACCACCGCTACCAGCGGTGGTTTGTTTGCCGGATCAAGAGCTACCAACTCTTTT
TCCGAAGGTAACTGGCTTCAGCAGAGCGCAGATACCAAATACTGTTCTTCTAGTGTAGCCGTAGTTAGGC
CACCACTTCAAGAACTCTGTAGCACCGCCTACATACCTCGCTCTGCTAATCCTGTTACCAGTGGCTGCTG
CCAGTGGCGATAAGTCGTGTCTTACCGGGTTGGACTCAAGACGATAGTTACCGGATAAGGCGCAGCGGTC
GGGCTGAACGGGGGGTTCGTGCACACAGCCCAGCTTGGAGCGAACGACCTACACCGAACTGAGATACCTA
CAGCGTGAGCTATGAGAAAGCGCCACGCTTCCCGAAGGGAGAAAGGCGGACAGGTATCCGGTAAGCGGCA
GGGTCGGAACAGGAGAGCGCACGAGGGAGCTTCCAGGGGGAAACGCCTGGTATCTTTATAGTCCTGTCGG
GTTTCGCCACCTCTGACTTGAGCGTCGATTTTTGTGATGCTCGTCAGGGGGGCGGAGCCTATGGAAAAAC
GCCAGCAACGCGGCCTTTTTACGGTTCCTGGCCTTTTGCTGGCCTTTTGCTCACATGTTCTTTCCTGCGT
TATCCCCTGATTCTGTGGATAACCGTATTACCGCCTTTGAGTGAGCTGATACCGCTCGCCGCAGCCGAAC
GACCGAGCGCAGCGAGTCAGTGAGCGAGGAAGCGGATCCCTATACAGTTGAAGTCGGAAGTTTACATACA
CCTTAGCCAAATACATTTAAACTCACTTTTTCACAATTCCTGACATTTAATCCTAGTAAAAATTCCCTGT
CTTAGGTCAGTTAGGATCACCACTTTATTTTAAGAATGTGAAATATCAGAATAATAGTAGAGAGAATGAT
TCATTTCAGCTTTTATTTCTTTCATCACATTCCCAGTGGGTCAGAAGTTTACATACACTCGACTCCTCTG
CAGAATGCGGCGATGTTTCGGTAAGGGGTCCCGAGTAGCTAGTTCATGGCAGCCAGCATATGGCATATGT
TGCCAAACTCTAAACCAAATACTCATTCTGATGTTTTAAATGATTTGCCCTCCCATATGTCCTTCCGAGT
GAGAGACACAAAAAATTCCAACACACTATTGCAATGAAAATAAATTTCCTTTATTAGCCAGAAGTCAGAT
GCTCAAGGGGCTTCATGATGTCCCCATAATTTTTGGCAGAGGGAAAAAGATCTCAGTGGTATTTGTGAGC
CAGGGCATTGGCCACACCAGCCACCACCTTCTGATAGGCAGCCTGCACCTGAGGAGTGAATTCACGACAG
GCCTTCGAATCAGGCACCGGGCTTGCGGGTCATGCACCAGGTGCGCGGTCCTTCGGGCACCTCGACGTCG
GCGGTGACGGTGAAGCCGAGCCGCTCGTAGAAGGGGAGGTTGCGGGGCGCGGAGGTCTCCAGGAAGGCGG
GCACCCCGGCGCGCTCGGCCGCCTCCACTCCGGGGAGCACGACGGCGCTGCCCAGACCCTTGCCCTGGTG
GTCGGGCGAGACGCCGACGGTGGCCAGGAACCACGCGGGCTCCTTGGGCCGGTGCGGCGCCAGGAGGCCT
TCCATCTGTTGCTGCGCGGCCAGCCGGGAACCGCTCAACTCGGCCATGCGCGGGCCGATCTCGGCGAACA
CCGCCCCCGCTTCGACGCTCTCCGGCGTGGTCCAGACCGCCACCGCGGCGCCGTCGTCCGCGACCCACAC
CTTGCCGATGTCGAGCCCGACGCGCGTGAGGAAGAGTTCTTGCAGCTCGGTGACCCGCTCGATGTGGCGG
TCCGGATCGACGGTGTGGCGCGTGGCGGGGTAGTCGGCGAACGCGGCGGCGAGGGTGCGTACGGCCCTGG
GGACGTCGTCGCGGGTGGCGAGGCGCACCGTGGGCTTGTACTCGGTCATGGTGGCCTCAGGTGCAGAGGT
TTCTACAGGGAAAGAGAGAAAGGCTACAGTTAGTTTGCTGTGATGATGCTAAGTGCCGAGGTCAGATGTC
TATGGATTGTACACGGAATCCCAACGCAGGAACCAAAAAACACTCACCCAAAAAAATGGCGCTAAGGCCG
AGAGAAAGGCGAAGTTCCGTCTACGGCTATATACCTTGAAACAGGGGCGGCAGAAGTGACGCAACGCGGT
TGCGCGGACGGCTTCCTGTGTTTTCATTGGTCGAAGCGTTCTGCGCGTGCGCAGAGATTCCCCAGGGAAG
GCGGGCCCTCTTCCGAATGTCCAATCCGGACATTCTTCCGGTTGGACCTCCGCGGTCAGCGCTGTGCCCG
GCGAGAGATCACGTGGGGCGCGGAGGCGGTGCTGCTGGGGCACGGCCGTCCAGCCTCGGCGGCCATATTT
TTGAGGGGCTGTTCATCTCGTTCACACGCTCTGTCCGCCATGTTTGTGAGTGGAAGCGCCATTACCCCTT
CAAGCGACTGAAGGCTGCAGGGCCTCTGGTGGCCCGCATGGGGAGACCAGACCCGCCAGGCCCGCCTTTC
CGCACTCAGTCCGGGCTTACTTTATTTTGTGAGACAGGGTCTCGCCTAGAG
