>Addgene plasmid #125205 | pSBbi-Pur-LPAR | depositor partial sequence | sequence record 239451 | Sequence of the insert
GCCACCATGGGGTGCATTAAGTCTAAGCGGAAGGACAAAAAGGATCCCATGGTGAGCAAGGGCGAGGAGC
TGTTCACCGGGGTGGTGCCCATCCTGGTCGAGCTGGACGGCGACGTAAACGGCCACAAGTTCAGCGTGTC
CGGCGAGGGCGAGGGCGATGCCACCTACGGCAAGCTGACCCTGAAGTTCATCTGCACCACCGGCAAGCTG
CCCGTGCCCTGGCCCACCCTCGTGACCACCCTGAGCTGGGGCGTGCAGTGCTTCGCCCGCTACCCCGACC
ACATGAAGCAGCACGACTTCTTCAAGTCCGCCATGCCCGAAGGCTACGTCCAGGAGCGCACCATCTTCTT
CAAGGACGACGGCAACTACAAGACCCGCGCCGAGGTGAAGTTCGAGGGCGACACCCTGGTGAACCGCATC
GAGCTGAAGGGCATCGACTTCAAGGAGGACGGCAACATCCTGGGGCACAAGCTGGAGTACAACGCCATCC
ACGGCAACGTCTATATCACCGCCGACAAGCAGAAGAACGGCATCAAGGCCAACTTCGGCCTCAACTGCAA
CATCGAGGACGGCAGCGTGCAGCTCGCCGACCACTACCAGCAGAACACCCCCATCGGCGACGGCCCCGTG
CTGCTGCCCGACAACCACTACCTGAGCACCCAGTCCAAGCTGAGCAAAGACCCCAACGAGAAGCGCGATC
ACATGGTCCTGCTGGAGTTCGTGACCGCCGCCGGGATCACTCTCGGCATGGACGAGCTGTACAAGCGCAT
GCATAAGTTTTCTCAAGAACAGATCGGCGAAAACATTGTGTGCAGGGTCATTTGTACCACGGGTCAAATT
CCCATCCGAGATTTGTCAGCTGATATTTCACAAGTGCTTAAGGAAAAACGATCCATAAAGAAAGTTTGGA
CATTTGGTAGAAACCCAGCCTGTGACTATCATTTAGGAAACATTTCAAGACTGTCAAATAAGCATTTCCA
AATACTACTAGGAGAAGACGGTAACCTTTTATTGAATGACATTTCCACTAATGGGACCTGGTTAAATGGG
CAAAAAGTCGAGAAGAACAGCAATCAGTTACTGTCTCAAGGTGATGAAATAACCGTTGGTGTAGGCGTGG
AATCAGATATTTTATCTCTGGTCATTTTCATAAACGACAAATTTAAGCAGTGCCTCGAGCAGAACAAAGT
TGATCGCTCTGCAGGTAAGCCAGGCAGCGGCGAGGGCAGCACCAAGGGCCTGGTCGACGGAACCTCTGCA
GGAGGTTCCGCAGGGGGTTCCGCCGGAGGAAGCGCCGGTGGCTCTGCTGGCGGCTCTGCTGGTGGGTCTG
CCGGCGGATCTGCGGGAGGGAGTGCGGGTGGAAGCGCAGGAGGCAGTGCCGGGGGATCAGCGGGGGGAAG
TGCCGGGGGTAGTGCTGGTGGCTCTGCAGGAGGTTCCGCAGGGGGTTCCGCCGGAGGAAGCGCCGGTGGC
TCTGCTGGCGGCTCTGCTGGTGGGTCTGCCGGCGGATCTGCGGGAGGGAGTGCGGGTGGAAGCGCAGGAG
GCAGTGCCGGGGGATCAGCGGGAGGAAGTGCCGGGGGTAGTGCTGGTGGCAGCGGCGTCGACAGTAGCAG
GTGTGAATCACCTGCTACTGAGCTCATGGGCGGCGTGCAGCTCGCCGACCACTACCAGCAGAACACCCCC
ATCGGCGACGGCCCCGTGCTGCTGCCCGACAACCACTACCTGAGCTACCAGTCCAAGCTGAGCAAAGACC
CCAACGAGAAGCGCGATCACATGGTCCTGCTGGAGTTCGTGACCGCCGCCGGGATCACTCTCGGCATGGA
CGAGCTGTACAAGGGAGGTACCGGTGGATCTATGGTGAGCAAGGGCGAGGAGCTGTTCACCGGGGTGGTG
CCCATCCTGGTCGAGCTGGACGGCGACGTAAACGGCCACAAGTTCAGCGTGTCCGGCGAGGGCGAGGGCG
ATGCCACCTACGGCAAGCTGACCCTGAAGCTGATCTGCACCACCGGCAAGCTGCCCGTGCCCTGGCCCAC
CCTCGTGACCACCCTGGGCTACGGCCTTCAGTGCTTCGCCCGCTACCCCGACCACATGAAGCAGCACGAC
TTCTTCAAGTCCGCCATGCCCGAAGGCTACGTCCAGGAGCGCACCATCTTCTTCAAGGACGACGGCAACT
ACAAGACCCGCGCCGAGGTGAAGTTCGAGGGCGACACCCTGGTGAACCGCATCGAGCTGAAGGGCATCGA
CTTCAAGGAGGACGGCAACATCCTGGGGCACAAGCTGGAGTACAACTACAACAGCCACAACGTCTATATC
ACCGCCGACAAGCAGAAGAACGGCATCAAGGCCAACTTCAAGATCCGCCACAACATCGAGTAA
